>Addgene plasmid #103351 | LSB-hsa-miR-2116-5p | depositor full sequence | sequence record 195751 | Full Sequence
AATTGAGGGGATAACGCAGGAAAGAACATGTGAGCAAAAGGCCAGCAAAAGGCCAGGAACCGTAAAAAGG
CCGCGTTGCTGGCGTTTTTCCATAGGCTCCGCCCCCCTGACGAGCATCACAAAAATCGACGCTCAAGTCA
GAGGTGGCGAAACCCGACAGGACTATAAAGATACCAGGCGTTTCCCCCTGGAAGCTCCCTCGTGCGCTCT
CCTGTTCCGACCCTGCCGCTTACCGGATACCTGTCCGCCTTTCTCCCTTCGGGAAGCGTGGCGCTTTCTC
ATAGCTCACGCTGTAGGTATCTCAGTTCGGTGTAGGTCGTTCGCTCCAAGCTGGGCTGTGTGCACGAACC
CCCCGTTCAGCCCGACCGCTGCGCCTTATCCGGTAACTATCGTCTTGAGTCCAACCCGGTAAGACACGAC
TTATCGCCACTGGCAGCAGCCACTGGTAACAGGATTAGCAGAGCGAGGTATGTAGGCGGTGCTACAGAGT
TCTTGAAGTGGTGGCCTAACTACGGCTACACTAGAAGAACAGTATTTGGTATCTGCGCTCTGCTGAAGCC
AGTTACCTTCGGAAAAAGAGTTGGTAGCTCTTGATCCGGCAAACAAACCACCGCTGGTAGCGGTGGTTTT
TTTGTTTGCAAGCAGCAGATTACGCGCAGAAAAAAAGGATCTCAAGAAGATCCTTTGATCTTTTCTACGG
GGTCTGACGCTCAGTGGAACGAAAACTCACGTTAAGGGATTTTGGTCATGAGATTATCAAAAAGGATCTT
CACCTAGATCCTTTTAAATTAAAAATGAAGTTTTAAATCAATCTAAAGTATATATGAGTAAACTTGGTCT
GACAGTTACCAATGCTTAATCAGTGAGGCACCTATCTCAGCGATCTGTCTATTTCGTTCATCCATAGTTG
CCTGACTCCCCGTCGTGTAGATAACTACGATACGGGAGGGCTTACCATCTGGCCCCAGTGCTGCAATGAT
ACCGCGAGAACCACGCTCACCGGCTCCAGATTTATCAGCAATAAACCAGCCAGCCGGAAGGGCCGAGCGC
AGAAGTGGTCCTGCAACTTTATCCGCCTCCATCCAGTCTATTAATTGTTGCCGGGAAGCTAGAGTAAGTA
GTTCGCCAGTTAATAGTTTGCGCAACGTTGTTGCCATTGCTACAGGCATCGTGGTGTCACGCTCGTCGTT
TGGTATGGCTTCATTCAGCTCCGGTTCCCAACGATCAAGGCGAGTTACATGATCCCCCATGTTGTGCAAA
AAAGCGGTTAGCTCCTTCGGTCCTCCGATCGTTGTCAGAAGTAAGTTGGCCGCAGTGTTATCACTCATGG
TTATGGCAGCACTGCATAATTCTCTTACTGTCATGCCATCCGTAAGATGCTTTTCTGTGACTGGTGAGTA
CTCAACCAAGTCATTCTGAGAATAGTGTATGCGGCGACCGAGTTGCTCTTGCCCGGCGTCAATACGGGAT
AATACCGCGCCACATAGCAGAACTTTAAAAGTGCTCATCATTGGAAAACGTTCTTCGGGGCGAAAACTCT
CAAGGATCTTACCGCTGTTGAGATCCAGTTCGATGTAACCCACTCGTGCACCCAACTGATCTTCAGCATC
TTTTACTTTCACCAGCGTTTCTGGGTGAGCAAAAACAGGAAGGCAAAATGCCGCAAAAAAGGGAATAAGG
GCGACACGGAAATGTTGAATACTCATACTCTTCCTTTTTCAATATTATTGAAGCATTTATCAGGGTTATT
GTCTCATGAGCGGATACATATTTGAATGTAGCTCCGAATTTCTCGAGGGCTTGTCGACGACGGCGGTCTC
CGTCGTCAGGATCATGAATTCGACCCGCCTGCCACCATGACCGAGTACAAGCCCACGGTGCGCCTCGCCA
CCCGCGACGACGTCCCCCGGGCCGTACGCACCCTCGCCGCCGCGTTCGCCGACTACCCCGCCACGCGCCA
CACCGTCGACCCGGACCGCCACATCGAGCGGGTCACCGAGCTGCAAGAACTCTTCCTCACGCGCGTCGGG
CTCGACATCGGCAAGGTGTGGGTCGCGGACGACGGCGCCGCGGTGGCGGTCTGGACCACGCCGGAGAGCG
TCGAAGCGGGGGCGGTGTTCGCCGAGATCGGCCCGCGCATGGCCGAGTTGAGCGGTTCCCGGCTGGCCGC
GCAGCAACAGATGGAAGGCCTCCTGGCGCCGCACCGGCCCAAGGAGCCCGCGTGGTTCCTGGCCACCGTC
GGCGTCTCGCCCGACCACCAGGGCAAGGGTCTGGGCAGCGCCGTCGTGCTCCCCGGAGTGGAGGCGGCCG
AGCGCGCCGGGGTGCCCGCCTTCCTGGAGACATCCGCGCCCCGCAACCTCCCCTTCTACGAGCGGCTCGG
CTTCACCGTCACCGCCGACGTCGAGGTGCCCGAAGGACCGCGCACCTGGTGCATGACCCGCAAGCCCGGT
GCCTGATACGCGTGAATTCACTCCTCAGGTGCAGGCTGCCTATCAGAAGGTGGTGGCTGGTGTGGCCAAT
GCCCTGGCTCACAAATACCACTGAGATCTTTTTCCCTCTGCCAAAAATTATGGGGACATCATGAAGCCCC
TTGAGCATCTGACTTCTGGCTAATAAAGGAAATTTATTTTCATTGCAATAGTGTGTTGGAATTTTTTGTG
TCTCTCACTCGGAAGGACATATGGGAGGGCAAATCATTTAAAACATCAGAATGAGTATTTGGTTTAGAGT
TTGGCAACATATGCCCATATGCTGGCTGCCATGAACAAAGGTTGGCTATAAAGAGGTCATCAGTATATGA
AACAGCCCCCTGCTGTCCATTCCTTATTCCATAGAAAAGCCTTGACTTGAGGTTAGATTTTTTTTATATT
TTGTTTTGTGTTATTTTTTTCTTTAACATCCCTAAAATTTTCCTTACATGTTTTACTAGCCAGATTTTTC
CTCCTCTCCTGACTACTCCCAGTCATAGCTGTCCCTCTTCTCTTATGGAGATCCCTCGACCTGCAGCCCA
AGCTTGAATTCTCTAGAATTACCCTGTTATCCCTATGCTTGGTTTACCGAGCTCTTATTGGTTTTCAAAC
TTCATTGACTGTGCCCAACGCGCCTGGGAGCTCACGGGGACAGCCCCCCCCCAAAGCCCCCAGGGATGTA
ATTACGTCCCTCCCCCGCTAGGGGGCAGCAGCGAGCCGCCCGGGGCTCCGCTCCGGTCCGGCGCTCCCCC
CGCATCCCCGAGCCGGCAGCGTGCGGGGACAGCCCGGGCACGGGGAAGGTGGCACGGGATCGCTTTCCTC
TGAACGCTTCTCGCTGCTCTTTGAGCCTGCAGACACCTGGGGGGATACGGGGAAAAAGCTAGGCTGAAAG
ACCGGTTCTTAGAATGACACGCGCCTGGGAGCTCACGGGGACAGCCCCCCCCCAAAGCCCCCAGGGATGT
AATTACGTCCCTCCCCCGCTAGGGGGCAGCAGCGAGCCGCCCGGGGCTCCGCTCCGGTCCGGCGCTCCCC
CCGCATCCCCGAGCCGGCAGCGTGCGGGGACAGCCCGGGCACGGGGAAGGTGGCACGGGATCGCTTTCCT
CTGAACGCTTCTCGCTGCTCTTTGAGCCTGCAGACACCTGGGGGGATACGGGGAAAAAGCTAACTTCTGA
GACGACAACTTTGTATAGAAAAGTTGGCTCCGAATTCGCCCTTGACAGCAGAGATCCAGTTTGGTTAATT
AATTGGCTCCGGTGCCCGTCAGTGGGCAGAGCGCACATCGCCCACAGTCCCCGAGAAGTTGTGGGGAGGG
GTCGGCAATTGAACCGGTGCCTAGAGAAGGTGGCGCGGGGTAAACTGGGAAAGTGATGTCGTGTACTGGC
TCCGCCTTTTTCCCGAGGGTGGGGGAGAACCGTATATAAGTGCAGTAGTCGCCGTGAACGTTCTTTTTCG
CAACGGGTTTGCCGCCAGAACACAGGTAAGTGCCGTGTGTGGTTCCCGCGGGCCTGGCCTCTTTACGGGT
TATGGCCCTTGCGTGCCTTGAATTACTTCCACCTGGCTGCAGTACGTGATTCTTGATCCCGAGCTTCGGG
TTGGAAGTGGGTGGGAGAGTTCGAGGCCTTGCGCTTAAGGAGCCCCTTCGCCTCGTGCTTGAGTTGAGGC
CTGGCCTGGGCGCTGGGGCCGCCGCGTGCGAATCTGGTGGCACCTTCGCGCCTGTCTCGCTGCTTTCGAT
AAGTCTCTAGCCATTTAAAATTTTTGATGACCTGCTGCGACGCTTTTTTTCTGGCAAGATAGTCTTGTAA
ATGCGGGCCAAGATCTGCACACTGGTATTTCGGTTTTTGGGGCCGCGGGCGGCGACGGGGCCCGTGCGTC
CCAGCGCACATGTTCGGCGAGGCGGGGCCTGCGAGCGCGGCCACCGAGAATCGGACGGGGGTAGTCTCAA
GCTGGCCGGCCTGCTCTGGTGCCTGGCCTCGCGCCGCCGTGTATCGCCCCGCCCTGGGCGGCAAGGCTGG
CCCGGTCGGCACCAGTTGCGTGAGCGGAAAGATGGCCGCTTCCCGGCCCTGCTGCAGGGAGCTCAAAATG
GAGGACGCGGCGCTCGGGAGAGCGGGCGGGTGAGTCACCCACACAAAGGAAAAGGGCCTTTCCGTCCTCA
GCCGTCGCTTCATGTGACTCCACGGAGTACCGGGCGCCGTCCAGGCACCTCGATTAGTTCTCGAGCTTTT
GGAGTACGTCGTCTTTAGGTTGGGGGGAGGGGTTTTATGCGATGGAGTTTCCCCACACTGAGTGGGTGGA
GACTGAAGTTAGGCCAGCTTGGCACTTGATGTAATTCTCCTTGGAATTTGCCCTTTTTGAGTTTGGATCT
TGGTTCATTCTCAAGCCTCAGACAGTGGTTCAAAGTTTTTTTCTTCCATTTCAGGTGTCGTGAGAAGGGC
GAATTCGACCCAAGTTTGTACAAAAAAGCAGGCTGGATCCAGGTGCCACCATGGTGAGCGAGCTGATTAA
GGAGAACATGCACATGAAGCTGTACATGGAGGGCACCGTGAACAACCACCACTTCAAGTGCACATCCGAG
GGCGAAGGCAAGCCCTACGAGGGCACCCAGACCATGAGAATCAAGGCGGTCGAGGGCGGCCCTCTCCCCT
TCGCCTTCGACATCCTGGCTACCAGCTTCATGTACGGCAGCAAAACCTTCATCAACCACACCCAGGGCAT
CCCCGACTTCTTTAAGCAGTCCTTCCCCGAGGGCTTCACATGGGAGAGAGTCACCACATACGAAGATGGG
GGCGTGCTGACCGCTACCCAGGACACCAGCCTCCAGGACGGCTGCCTCATCTACAACGTCAAGATCAGAG
GGGTGAACTTCCCATCCAACGGCCCTGTGATGCAGAAGAAAACACTCGGCTGGGAGGCCTCCACCGAGAC
ACTGTACCCCGCTGACGGCGGCCTGGAAGGCAGAGCCGACATGGCCCTGAAGCTCGTGGGCGGGGGCCAC
CTGATCTGCAACCTTAAGACCACATACAGATCCAAGAAACCCGCTAAGAACCTCAAGATGCCCGGCGTCT
ACTATGTGGACAGGAGACTGGAAAGAATCAAGGAGGCCGACAAAGAGACATACGTCGAGCAGCACGAGGT
GGCTGTGGCCAGATACTGCGACCTCCCTAGCAAACTGGGGCACAAACTTAATTGAGAATTCTACCACCCA
GCTTTCTTGTACAAAGTGGTACGTCTCAAGACCAGAGGTCTCTGCTTGCCTTAGTAGACCTCCTATGCTA
AGAACCAGACCTCCTATGCTAAGAACCAGACCTCCTATGCTAAGAACCAGACCTCCTATGCTAAGAACCC
AACCAGAAGAGACCTGTGCTTCACTCCTCAGGTGCAGGCTGCCTATCAGAAGGTGGTGGCTGGTGTGGCC
AATGCCCTGGCTCACAAATACCACTGAGATCTTTTTCCCTCTGCCAAAAATTATGGGGACATCATGAAGC
CCCTTGAGCATCTGACTTCTGGCTAATAAAGGAAATTTATTTTCATTGCAATAGTGTGTTGGAATTTTTT
GTGTCTCTCACTCGGAAGGACATATGGGAGGGCAAATCATTTAAAACATCAGAATGAGTATTTGGTTTAG
AGTTTGGCAACATATGCCCATATGCTGGCTGCCATGAACAAAGGTTGGCTATAAAGAGGTCATCAGTATA
TGAAACAGCCCCCTGCTGTCCATTCCTTATTCCATAGAAAAGCCTTGACTTGAGGTTAGATTTTTTTTAT
ATTTTGTTTTGTGTTATTTTTTTCTTTAACATCCCTAAAATTTTCCTTACATGTTTTACTAGCCAGATTT
TTCCTCCTCTCCTGACTACTCCCAGTCATAGCTGTCCCTCTTCTCTTATGGAGATCCCGAGCGGTGCGTT
TTTATGCTTGTAGTATTGTATAATGTTTTTAAGATCCAAGCTTCTGACCTCTTCTCTTCCTCCCACAGGG
CCTCGAGACAATTGCATCGATGGTACCAGTGAAAGTCTGCAATGAATTCGAGTTGGCGCGCCTGTCATTC
TAAATCTCTCTTTCAGCCTAAAGCTTTTTCCCCGTATCCCCCCAGGTGTCTGCAGGCTCAAAGAGCAGCG
AGAAGCGTTCAGAGGAAAGCGATCCCGTGCCACCTTCCCCGTGCCCGGGCTGTCCCCGCACGCTGCCGGC
TCGGGGATGCGGGGGGAGCGCCGGACCGGAGCGGAGCCCCGGGCGGCTCGCTGCTGCCCCCTAGCGGGGG
AGGGACGTAATTACATCCCTGGGGGCTTTGGGAGGGGGCTGTCCCCGTGAGCTCCCAGGCGCGCCTGTCA
TTCTAAATCTCTCTTTCAGCCTAAAGCTTTTTCCCCGTATCCCCCCAGGTGTCTGCAGGCTCAAAGAGCA
GCGAGAAGCGTTCAGAGGAAAGCGATCCCGTGCCACCTTCCCCGTGCCCGGGCTGTCCCCGCACGCTGCC
GGCTCGGGGATGCGGGGGGAGCGCCGGACCGGAGCGGAGCCCCGGGCGGCTCGCTGCTGCCCCCTAGCGG
GGGAGGGACGTAATTACATCCCTGGGGGCTTTGGGGGGGGGCTGTCCCCGTGAGCTCCCAGGCGCGCCAA
CTCGGTACCGTATCGATGTCGACGTTAACGCTAGTGATATCAACTTTGTATAGAAAAGTTGGCTCCGAAT
TCGCCCTTGACAGCAGAGATCCAGTTTGGTTAATTAATTGGCTCCGGTGCCCGTCAGTGGGCAGAGCGCA
CATCGCCCACAGTCCCCGAGAAGTTGTGGGGAGGGGTCGGCAATTGAACCGGTGCCTAGAGAAGGTGGCG
CGGGGTAAACTGGGAAAGTGATGTCGTGTACTGGCTCCGCCTTTTTCCCGAGGGTGGGGGAGAACCGTAT
ATAAGTGCAGTAGTCGCCGTGAACGTTCTTTTTCGCAACGGGTTTGCCGCCAGAACACAGGTAAGTGCCG
TGTGTGGTTCCCGCGGGCCTGGCCTCTTTACGGGTTATGGCCCTTGCGTGCCTTGAATTACTTCCACCTG
GCTGCAGTACGTGATTCTTGATCCCGAGCTTCGGGTTGGAAGTGGGTGGGAGAGTTCGAGGCCTTGCGCT
TAAGGAGCCCCTTCGCCTCGTGCTTGAGTTGAGGCCTGGCCTGGGCGCTGGGGCCGCCGCGTGCGAATCT
GGTGGCACCTTCGCGCCTGTCTCGCTGCTTTCGATAAGTCTCTAGCCATTTAAAATTTTTGATGACCTGC
TGCGACGCTTTTTTTCTGGCAAGATAGTCTTGTAAATGCGGGCCAAGATCTGCACACTGGTATTTCGGTT
TTTGGGGCCGCGGGCGGCGACGGGGCCCGTGCGTCCCAGCGCACATGTTCGGCGAGGCGGGGCCTGCGAG
CGCGGCCACCGAGAATCGGACGGGGGTAGTCTCAAGCTGGCCGGCCTGCTCTGGTGCCTGGCCTCGCGCC
GCCGTGTATCGCCCCGCCCTGGGCGGCAAGGCTGGCCCGGTCGGCACCAGTTGCGTGAGCGGAAAGATGG
CCGCTTCCCGGCCCTGCTGCAGGGAGCTCAAAATGGAGGACGCGGCGCTCGGGAGAGCGGGCGGGTGAGT
CACCCACACAAAGGAAAAGGGCCTTTCCGTCCTCAGCCGTCGCTTCATGTGACTCCACGGAGTACCGGGC
GCCGTCCAGGCACCTCGATTAGTTCTCGAGCTTTTGGAGTACGTCGTCTTTAGGTTGGGGGGAGGGGTTT
TATGCGATGGAGTTTCCCCACACTGAGTGGGTGGAGACTGAAGTTAGGCCAGCTTGGCACTTGATGTAAT
TCTCCTTGGAATTTGCCCTTTTTGAGTTTGGATCTTGGTTCATTCTCAAGCCTCAGACAGTGGTTCAAAG
TTTTTTTCTTCCATTTCAGGTGTCGTGAGAAGGGCGAATTCGACCCAAGTTTGTACAAAAAAGCAGGCTC
GCCACCATGGTGAGCAAGGGCGAGGAGCTGTTCACCGGGGTGGTGCCCATCCTGGTCGAGCTGGACGGCG
ACGTAAACGGCCACAAGTTCAGCGTGAGGGGCGAGGGCGAGGGCGATGCCACCAACGGCAAGCTGACCCT
GAAGTTCATCTGCACCACCGGCAAGCTGCCCGTGCCCTGGCCCACCCTCGTGACCACCCTGAGCCACGGC
GTGCAGTGCTTCGCCCGCTACCCCGACCACATGAAGCAGCACGACTTCTTCAAGTCCGCCATGCCCGAAG
GCTACGTCCAGGAGCGCACCATCTTCTTCAAGGACGACGGCACCTACAAGACCCGCGCCGAGGTGAAGTT
CGAGGGCGACACCCTAGTGAACCGCATCGAGCTGAAGGGCGTCGACTTCAAGGAGGACGGCAACATCCTG
GGGCACAAGCTGGAGTACAACTTCAACAGCCACAACATCTATATCATGGCCGTCAAGCAGAAGAACGGCA
TCAAGGTGAACTTCAAGATCCGCCACAACGTGGAGGACGGCAGCGTGCAGCTCGCCGACCACTACCAGCA
GAACACCCCCATCGGCGACGGCCCCGTGCTGCTGCCCGACAGCCACTACCTGAGCACCCAGTCCGTGCTG
AGCAAAGACCCCAACGAGAAGCGCGATCACATGGTCCTGCTGGAGTTCCGCACCGCCGCCGGGATCACTC
TCGGCATGGACGAGCTGTACAAGTAATACCACCCAGCTTTCTTGTACAAAGTGGTACGCGTGAATTCACT
CCTCAGGTGCAGGCTGCCTATCAGAAGGTGGTGGCTGGTGTGGCCAATGCCCTGGCTCACAAATACCACT
GAGATCTTTTTCCCTCTGCCAAAAATTATGGGGACATCATGAAGCCCCTTGAGCATCTGACTTCTGGCTA
ATAAAGGAAATTTATTTTCATTGCAATAGTGTGTTGGAATTTTTTGTGTCTCTCACTCGGAAGGACATAT
GGGAGGGCAAATCATTTAAAACATCAGAATGAGTATTTGGTTTAGAGTTTGGCAACATATGCCCATATGC
TGGCTGCCATGAACAAAGGTTGGCTATAAAGAGGTCATCAGTATATGAAACAGCCCCCTGCTGTCCATTC
CTTATTCCATAGAAAAGCCTTGACTTGAGGTTAGATTTTTTTTATATTTTGTTTTGTGTTATTTTTTTCT
TTAACATCCCTAAAATTTTCCTTACATGTTTTACTAGCCAGATTTTTCCTCCTCTCCTGACTACTCCCAG
TCATAGCTGTCCCTCTTCTCTTATGGAGATCCCTCGACCTGCAGCCCAAGCTTGGCGTAATCATGGTCAT
AGCTGTTTCCTGTGTGAAATTGTTATCCGCTCACAATTCCACACAACATACGAGCCGGAAGCATAAAGTG
TAAAGCCTGGGGTGCCTAATGAGTGAGCTAACTCACATTAATTGCGTTGCGCTCACTGCCCGCTTTCCAG
TCGGGAAACCTGTCGTGCCAGCGGATCGACAGTACTAAGCTTGGTCTAATACCCAATCTCTCGTCTTATC
CAGATGTTTTATACGCCTCTGGCCCGTGTCTCAAAATCTCTGATGTTACATTGCACAAGATAAAATAATA
TCATCATGAACAATAAAACTGTCTGCTTACATAAACAGTAATACAAGGGGTGTTATGAGCCATATTCAAC
GGGAAACGTCGAGGCCGCGATTAAATTCCAACATGGATGCTGATTTATATGGGTATAAATGGGCTCGCGA
TAATGTCGGGCAATCAGGTGCGACAATCTATCGCTTGTATGGGAAGCCCGATGCGCCAGAGTTGTTTCTG
AAACATGGCAAAGGTAGCGTTGCCAATGATGTTACAGATGAGATGGTCAGACTAAACTGGCTGACGGAAT
TTATGCCTCTTCCGACCATCAAGCATTTTATCCGTACTCCTGATGATGCATGGTTACTCACCACTGCGAT
CCCCGGAAAAACAGCATTCCAGGTATTAGAAGAATATCCTGATTCAGGTGAAAATATTGTTGATGCGCTG
GCAGTGTTCCTGCGCCGGTTGCATTCGATTCCTGTTTGTAATTGTCCTTTTAACAGCGATCGCGTATTTC
GTCTCGCTCAGGCGCAATCACGAATGAATAACGGTTTGGTTGATGCGAGTGATTTTGATGACGAGCGTAA
TGGCTGGCCTGTTGAACAAGTCTGGAAAGAAATGCATAAACTTTTGCCATTCTCACCGGATTCAGTCGTC
ACTCATGGTGATTTCTCACTTGATAACCTTATTTTTGACGAGGGGAAATTAATAGGTTGTATTGATGTTG
GACGAGTCGGAATCGCAGACCGATACCAGGATCTTGCCATCCTATGGAACTGCCTCGGTGAGTTTTCTCC
TTCATTACAGAAACGGCTTTTTCAAAAATATGGTATTGATAATCCTGATATGAATAAATTGCAGTTTCAT
TTGATGCTCGATGAGTTTTTCTAATCAGAATTGGTTAATTGGTTGTAACACTGGCAGAGCATTACGCTGA
CTTGACGGGACGGCGCAAGCTCATGACCAAAATCCCTTAACGTGAGTTACGCGTCGTTCCACTGAGCGTC
AGAGGTATCACTAGTATTACAGAGGTAAGTTATAACAGTCGCCTAACCC
Features (pLannotate 1.2.2; 28 found; start..end, strand, type, name):
     87..675     -  rep_origin     ori: high-copy-number ColE1/pMB1/pBR322/pUC origin of replication
    846..1706    -  CDS            AmpR: β-lactamase; bla; confers resistance to ampicillin, carbenicillin, and related antibiotics
   1707..1778    -  promoter       AmpR promoter: bla
   1857..2456    +  CDS            PuroR: puromycin N-acetyltransferase; pac from Streptomyces alboniger; confers resistance to puromycin
   2461..2541    +  CDS            HBB (fragment): HBB_PONPY - Experimental evidence at transcript level: Swiss-Prot protein existence level 2. Involved in oxygen transport from the lung to the various peripheral tissues. From Pongo pygmaeus (Bornean orangutan).
   2612..2667    +  polyA_signal   β-globin poly(A) signal: rabbit β-globin polyadenylation signal (Gil and Proudfoot, 1987)
   3646..3666    +  protein_bind   attB4: mutant version of attB; core recombination site for the Gateway® BP reaction BP Clonase™
   3734..3945    +  promoter       EF-1α core promoter: core promoter for human elongation factor EF-1α
   3946..4884    +  intron         EF-1α intron A: intron upstream of the start codon of human EF-1α
   4911..4931    +  protein_bind   attB1: mutant version of attB; core recombination site for the Gateway® BP reaction BP Clonase™
   4951..5646    +  CDS            mKate2: mKate2 is a basic (constitutively fluorescent) red fluorescent protein published in 2009, derived from Entacmaea quadricolor. It is reported to be a rapidly-maturing monomer with moderate acid sensitivity.
   5666..5690    -  protein_bind   attB2: mutant version of attB; recombination site for the Gateway® BP reaction BP Clonase™
   5830..5904    +  CDS            HBB (fragment): HBB_PONPY - Experimental evidence at transcript level: Swiss-Prot protein existence level 2. Involved in oxygen transport from the lung to the various peripheral tissues. From Pongo pygmaeus (Bornean orangutan).
   5975..6030    +  polyA_signal   β-globin poly(A) signal: rabbit β-globin polyadenylation signal (Gil and Proudfoot, 1987)
   6414..6439    +  misc_feature   SA: splice acceptor site
   7111..7131    +  protein_bind   attB4: mutant version of attB; core recombination site for the Gateway® BP reaction BP Clonase™
   7199..7410    +  promoter       EF-1α core promoter: core promoter for human elongation factor EF-1α
   7411..8349    +  intron         EF-1α intron A: intron upstream of the start codon of human EF-1α
   8376..8396    +  protein_bind   attB1: mutant version of attB; core recombination site for the Gateway® BP reaction BP Clonase™
   8407..9123    +  CDS            EBFP2: EBFP2 is a basic (constitutively fluorescent) blue fluorescent protein published in 2007, derived from Aequorea victoria. It is reported to be a rapidly-maturing monomer with moderate acid sensitivity.
   9131..9155    -  protein_bind   attB2: mutant version of attB; recombination site for the Gateway® BP reaction BP Clonase™
   9159..9239    +  CDS            HBB (fragment): HBB_PONPY - Experimental evidence at transcript level: Swiss-Prot protein existence level 2. Involved in oxygen transport from the lung to the various peripheral tissues. From Pongo pygmaeus (Bornean orangutan).
   9310..9365    +  polyA_signal   β-globin poly(A) signal: rabbit β-globin polyadenylation signal (Gil and Proudfoot, 1987)
   9748..9770    -  protein_bind   lac operator (fragment): The lac repressor binds to the lac operator to inhibit transcription in E. coli. This inhibition can be relieved by adding lactose or isopropyl-β-D-thiogalactopyranoside (IPTG). lac repressor encoded by lacI
   9774..9804    -  promoter       lac promoter: promoter for the E. coli lac operon
   9819..9840    -  protein_bind   CAP binding site: CAP binding activates transcription in the presence of cAMP. E. coli catabolite activator protein
   9853..9892    -  CDS            lacI (fragment): lac repressor; lacI; The lac repressor binds to the lac operator to inhibit transcription in E. coli. This inhibition can be relieved by adding lactose or isopropyl-β-D-thiogalactopyranoside (IPTG).
  10065..10874   +  CDS            KanR: aminoglycoside phosphotransferase; aph(3')-Ia; confers resistance to kanamycin in bacteria or G418 (Geneticin®) in eukaryotes
