[The description below was written by a language model from this plasmid's Addgene catalogue record and pLannotate feature annotations shown in this document.]
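Description:
LSB-hsa-miR-2116-5p is an 11 kb mammalian expression plasmid built on the Low Sensor Backbone (LSB), a synthetic-biology vector designed to report microRNA activity by ratiometric fluorescence. It replicates in E. coli from a high-copy ColE1/pUC-type origin and carries both a β-lactamase gene (ampicillin) and an aph(3')-Ia gene (kanamycin), and the record lists dual selection with both antibiotics. A puromycin N-acetyltransferase coding sequence followed by a rabbit β-globin polyadenylation signal is also present for selection in mammalian cells. No promoter is annotated directly upstream of it.

The payload consists of two parallel transcription units, each driven by the human EF-1α core promoter with its intron A and terminated by a rabbit β-globin poly(A) signal. One expresses the red fluorescent protein mKate2 and the other the blue fluorescent protein EBFP2. Gateway attB4, attB1 and attB2 sites flanking the promoters and coding sequences are scars of recombination-based assembly. According to the catalogue entry, a target site for human miR-2116-5p sits in the 3' UTR of the mKate2 transcript. This site is not annotated in the feature table, though an unannotated stretch lies between the attB2 site after mKate2 and the β-globin sequence. When the miRNA is active in a transfected cell, mKate2 output is repressed while EBFP2 serves as an internal reference for plasmid dose and expression capacity, so the mKate2/EBFP2 ratio measures miRNA activity.

The depositor notes that the repeated poly(A) elements make the plasmid inherently unstable. The physical plasmid also differs slightly from the deposited sequence, with short insertions flanking the puromycin gene that do not impair selection.
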