Addgene plasmid #103351: LSB-hsa-miR-2116-5p
Purpose: Used to sense miRNA activity using fluorescence based tools. hsa-miR-2116-5p target in 3' UTR of of mKate. miRNA activity can be measured by the repression of mKate2 relative to EBFP2 fluorescent proteins . Plasmid is inherently unstable; please see Depositor Comments
Depositing lab: Ron Weiss. Depositing organization: Massachusetts Institute of Technology. Publication: A mixed antagonistic/synergistic miRNA repression model enables accurate predictions of multi-input miRNA sensor activity. Gam JJ, Babb J, Weiss R. Nat Commun. 2018 Jun 22;9(1):2430. doi: 10.1038/s41467-018-04575-0. PubMed 29934631.
Backbone
  Vector backbone: Low Sensor Backbone (LSB)
  Vector type: Mammalian Expression, Synthetic Biology
Growth in bacteria
  Bacterial resistance: Ampicillin and Kanamycin, 100 & 50 μg/mL
  Growth temperature: 30°C
  Growth strain: NEB Stable
  Copy number: High Copy
Gene/Insert
  Gene/Insert name: hsa-miR-2116-5p target
  Species: H. sapiens (human)
  Entrez Gene: MIR2116 (a.k.a. mir-2116)
  Promoter: EF-1a
  Cloning method: Gibson Cloning
Terms and licenses: Academic/Nonprofit Terms; Industry Terms: Not Available to Industry
Depositor comments: Please note that this plasmid is inherently unstable due to a repeating poly A element. We recommend performing a diagnostic digest on multiple colonies upon receipt. The depositors would like to note the presence of several discrepancies between the depositor sequence and physical plasmid sequence. In particular, the sequences upstream and downstream of the puromycin coding region have 10 bp insertions which do not affect the ability to perform puromycin selection. The sequences for those regions within the physical plasmids are as follows: Upstream of Puro: GAATTCGACCGCCTGTCTCAAGGTGCCACC; Downstream of Puro: GCTTTGAGACTACGCGTGAATTCACTCCTC.
How to cite: LSB-hsa-miR-2116-5p was a gift from Ron Weiss (Addgene plasmid # 103351 ; http://n2t.net/addgene:103351 ; RRID:Addgene_103351)
