>Addgene plasmid #103351 | LSB-hsa-miR-2116-5p | depositor partial sequence | sequence record 195752 | hsa-miR-2116-5p target
AGACCTCCTATGCTAAGAACC
