>Addgene plasmid #103351 | LSB-hsa-miR-2116-5p | addgene partial sequence | sequence record 272216 | mKate2-F 5'-ACCCGCTAAGAACCTCAAGA-3'
TCAAGGAGGCCGACAAAGAGACATACGTCGAGCAGCACGAGGTGGCTGTGGCCAGATACTGCGACCTCCC
TAGCAAACTGGGGCACAAACTTAATTGAGAATTCTACCACCCAGCTTTCTTGTACAAAGTGGTACGTCTC
AAGACCAGAGGTCTCTGCTTGCCTTAGTAGACCTCCTATGCTAAGAACCAGACCTCCTATGCTAAGAACC
AGACCTCCTATGCTAAGAACCAGACCTCCTATGCTAAGAACCCAACCAGAAGAGACCTGTGCTTCACTCC
TCAGGTGCAGGCTGCCTATCAGAAGGTGGTGGCTGGTGTGGCCAATGCCCTGGCTCACAAATACCACTGA
GATCTTTTTCCCTCTGCCAAAAATTATGGGGACATCATGAAGCCCCTTGAGCATCTGACTTCTGGCTAAT
AAAGGAAATTTATTTTCATTGCAATAGTGTGTTGGAATTTTTTGTGTCTCTCACTCGGAAGGACATATGG
GAGGGCAAATCATTTAAAACATC
